Addgene plasmid #45204: N-term Hec1 Plk1 FRET sensor c-jun substrate
Depositing lab: Michael Lampson. Depositing organization: University of Pennsylvania. Publication: Polo-like kinase-1 regulates kinetochore-microtubule dynamics and spindle checkpoint silencing. Liu D, Davydenko O, Lampson MA. J Cell Biol. 2012 Aug 20;198(4):491-9. doi: 10.1083/jcb.201205090. PubMed 22908307.
Backbone
  Vector backbone: pEGFP-C1
  Backbone size w/o insert (bp): 3927
  Total vector size (bp): 7871
  Vector type: Mammalian Expression
Growth in bacteria
  Bacterial resistance: Kanamycin, 50 μg/mL
  Growth temperature: 37°C
  Growth strain: DH5alpha
  Copy number: High Copy
Gene/Insert
  Gene/Insert name: Hec1-targeted Plk1 FRET sensor (alt name: pDL023)
  Insert size (bp): 3944
  Tag / fusion protein: CyPET, YPET
  Cloning method: Restriction Enzyme; 5′ cloning site NheI (not destroyed); 3′ cloning site AscI (not destroyed)
  Sequencing primers: 5′ n/a; 3′ n/a
Terms and licenses: Academic/Nonprofit Terms; Industry Terms: Not Available to Industry
How to cite: N-term Hec1 Plk1 FRET sensor c-jun substrate was a gift from Michael Lampson (Addgene plasmid # 45204 ; http://n2t.net/addgene:45204 ; RRID:Addgene_45204)
