[The description below was written by a language model from this plasmid's Addgene catalogue record and pLannotate feature annotations shown in this document.]
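Description:
N-term Hec1 Plk1 FRET sensor c-jun substrate (alternate name pDL023) is a 7,871 bp mammalian expression plasmid built on the pEGFP-C1 backbone, with a 3.9 kb sensor cassette cloned between NheI and AscI sites. It replicates in E. coli from a high-copy ColE1/pUC-type origin and also carries an f1 origin. A single NeoR/KanR gene is preceded by both a bacterial (bla) promoter and the SV40 early promoter and ends with an HSV TK polyadenylation signal. This gives kanamycin selection in bacteria and allows G418 selection in mammalian cells.

The payload is one open reading frame driven by the CMV immediate-early enhancer and promoter and terminated by the SV40 poly(A) signal. In order, the annotation finds a cyan fluorescent protein, a fragment of yeast Rad53, the yellow acceptor YPet, a short linker left over from the multiple cloning site, and full-length human NDC80 (Hec1). The catalogue lists the donor as CyPET, whereas the automated annotation calls that region mTFP1, so the record is inconsistent on the cyan protein's identity. The Rad53 fragment most likely supplies a phosphothreonine-binding FHA domain. The short unannotated gap before YPet would be the natural position for the c-jun-derived substrate peptide named in the title, though the table does not label it.

In sensors of this design, phosphorylation of the substrate promotes its intramolecular binding to the phospho-binding domain, which changes FRET between the two fluorophores. Placing the sensor at the N-terminus of Hec1 tethers it to the outer kinetochore. The associated work on kinetochore–microtubule dynamics and spindle checkpoint silencing indicates use as a live-cell reporter of local Polo-like kinase 1 activity during mitosis.
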