Features (pLannotate 1.2.2; 17 found; start..end, strand, type, name):
    161..868     +  CDS            mTFP1: mTFP1 is a basic (constitutively fluorescent) cyan fluorescent protein published in 2006, derived from Clavularia sp.. It has low acid sensitivity.
    878..1354    +  CDS            RAD53 (fragment): RAD53_YEAST - Also known as MEC2, SAD1, SPK1. Experimental evidence at protein level: Swiss-Prot protein existence level 1. Controls S-phase checkpoint as well as G1 and G2 DNA damage checkpoints. Phosphorylates proteins on serine, threonine, and tyrosine. Prevents entry into anaphase and mitotic exit after DNA damage via regulation of the Polo kinase CDC5. Seems to be involved in the phosphorylation of RPH1. From Saccharomyces cerevisiae (strain ATCC 204508 / S288c) (Baker's yeast).
   1412..2125    +  CDS            YPet: YPet is a basic (constitutively fluorescent) yellow fluorescent protein published in 2005, derived from Aequorea victoria. It has moderate acid sensitivity.
   2126..2145    +  misc_feature   MCS (fragment): multiple cloning site
   2156..4081    +  CDS            NDC80: NDC80_HUMAN - Also known as HEC, HEC1, KNTC2. Experimental evidence at protein level: Swiss-Prot protein existence level 1. Acts as a component of the essential kinetochore-associated NDC80 complex, which is required for chromosome segregation and spindle checkpoint activity (PubMed:9315664, PubMed:12351790, PubMed:14654001, PubMed:14699129, PubMed:15062103, PubMed:15235793, PubMed:15239953, PubMed:15548592, PubMed:16732327). Required for kinetochore integrity and the organization of stable microtubule binding sites in the outer plate of the kinetochore (PubMed:15548592). The NDC80 complex syn
   4103..4187    +  CDS            large T antigen (fragment): large T antigen from SV40 (simian virus 40)
   4210..4331    +  polyA_signal   SV40 poly(A) signal: SV40 polyadenylation signal
   4365..4793    -  rep_origin     f1 ori (sequence partly withheld): f1 bacteriophage origin of replication; arrow indicates direction of (+) strand synthesis
   4820..4924    +  promoter       AmpR promoter: bla
   4926..5283    +  promoter       SV40 promoter: SV40 enhancer and early promoter
   5318..6112    +  CDS            NeoR/KanR: aminoglycoside phosphotransferase from Tn5; aph(3')-II (or nptII); confers resistance to neomycin, kanamycin, and G418 (Geneticin®)
   6133..6285    +  CDS            ble (fragment): BLE_KLEPN - Experimental evidence at protein level: Swiss-Prot protein existence level 1. Binding protein with a strong affinity to the bleomycin family of antibiotics. Binds to CL990; an antimitotic-antibiotic compound. From Klebsiella pneumoniae.
   6344..6391    +  polyA_signal   HSV TK poly(A) signal: herpes simplex virus thymidine kinase polyadenylation signal (Cole and Stacy, 1985)
   6482..6498    -  polyA_signal   bGH poly(A) signal (fragment): bovine growth hormone polyadenylation signal
   6720..7308    +  rep_origin     ori: high-copy-number ColE1/pMB1/pBR322/pUC origin of replication
   7483..7786    +  enhancer       CMV enhancer: human cytomegalovirus immediate early enhancer
   7787..119     +  promoter       CMV promoter (across the origin): human cytomegalovirus (CMV) immediate early promoter
>Addgene plasmid #45204 | N-term Hec1 Plk1 FRET sensor c-jun substrate | depositor full sequence | sequence record 62959 | N-term Hec1 Plk1 FRET sensor c-jun substrate sequence 7871 bps
ATGGGAGTTTGTTTTGGCACCAAAATCAACGGGACTTTCCAAAATGTCGTAACAACTCCGCCCCATTGAC
GCAAATGGGCGGTAGGCGTGTACGGTGGGAGGTCTATATAAGCAGAGCTGGTTTAGTGAACCGTCAGATC
CGCTAGCCTCGAGCGCCACCATGGTGAGCAAGGGCGAGGAGACCACAATGGGCGTAATCAAGCCCGACAT
GAAGATCAAGCTGAAGATGGAGGGCAACGTGAATGGCCACGCCTTCGTGATCGAGGGCGAGGGCGAGGGC
AAGCCCTACGACGGCACCAACACCATCAACCTGGAGGTGAAGGAGGGAGCCCCCCTGCCCTTCTCCTACG
ACATTCTGACCACCGCGTTCGCCTACGGCAACAGGGCCTTCACCAAGTACCCCGACGACATCCCCAACTA
CTTCAAGCAGTCCTTCCCCGAGGGCTACTCTTGGGAGCGCACCATGACCTTCGAGGACAAGGGCATCGTG
AAGGTGAAGTCCGACATCTCCATGGAGGAGGACTCCTTCATCTACGAGATACACCTCAAGGGCGAGAACT
TCCCCCCCAACGGCCCCGTGATGCAGAAGAAGACCACCGGCTGGGACGCCTCCACCGAGAGGATGTACGT
GCGCGACGGCGTGCTGAAGGGCGACGTCAAGCACAAGCTGCTGCTGGAGGGCGGCGGCCACCACCGCGTT
GACTTCAAGACCATCTACAGGGCCAAGAAGGCGGTGAAGCTGCCCGACTATCACTTTGTGGACCACCGCA
TCGAGATCCTGAACCACGACAAGGACTACAACAAGGTGACCGTTTACGAGAGCGCCGTGGCCCGCAACTC
CACCGACGGCATGGACGAGCTGTACAAGGCTGGTACCAAGGGTAATGGTAGGTTTTTAACTTTAAAACCA
TTGCCTGACAGCATTATTCAAGAAAGCCTGGAGATTCAGCAAGGTGTGAATCCATTTTTCATTGGTAGAT
CCGAGGATTGCAATTGTAAAATTGAAGACAGTAGGTTGTCTCGAGTTCATTGCTTCATTTTCAAAAAGAG
GCATGCTGTAGGCAAAAGCATGTATGAATCTCCGGCACAAGGTTTAGATGATATTTGGTATTGCCACACC
GGAACTAACGTGAGCTATTTAAATAATAACCGCATGATACAGGGTACGAAATTCCTTTTACAAGACGGAG
ATGAAATCAAGATCATTTGGGATAAAAACAATAAATTTGTCATTGGCTTTAAAGTGGAAATTAACGATAC
TACAGGTCTGTTTAACGAGGGATTAGGTATGTTACAAGAACAAAGAGTAGTACTTAAGCAAACAGCCGAA
GAAAAAGATTTGGTGAAAAAGTTAGGAGGATCCGACGACGCCCTGAACGCCACCTTCCTGCCCTCCGAGG
GCTCCGGAGGAGTGAGCAAGGGCGAGGAGCTGTTCACCGGGGTGGTGCCCATCCTGGTCGAGCTGGACGG
CGACGTAAACGGCCACAAGTTCAGCGTGTCCGGCGAGGGCGAGGGCGATGCCACCTACGGCAAGCTGACC
CTGAAGCTGCTCTGCACCACCGGCAAGCTGCCCGTGCCCTGGCCCACCCTCGTGACCACCCTGGGCTACG
GCCTGCAGTGCTTCGCCCGCTACCCCGACCACATGAAGCAGCACGACTTCTTCAAGTCCGCCATGCCCGA
AGGCTACGTCCAGGAGCGCACCATCTTCTTCAAGGACGACGGCAACTACAAGACCCGCGCCGAGGTGAAG
TTCGAGGGCGACACCCTGGTGAACCGCATCGAGCTGAAGGGCATCGACTTCAAGGAGGACGGCAACATCC
TGGGGCACAAGCTGGAGTACAACTACAACAGCCACAACGTCTATATCACCGCCGACAAGCAGAAGAACGG
CATCAAGGCCAACTTCAAGATCCGCCACAACATCGAGGACGGCGGCGTGCAGCTCGCCGACCACTACCAG
CAGAACACCCCCATCGGCGACGGCCCCGTGCTGCTGCCCGACAACCACTACCTGAGCTACCAGTCCGCCC
TGTTCAAAGACCCCAACGAGAAGCGCGATCACATGGTCCTGCTGGAGTTCCTGACCGCCGCCGGGATCAC
TGAAGGCATGAACGAGCTGTACAAGCGAGCTCAAGCTTCGAATTCAGGCCGGCCCATGAAGCGCAGTTCA
GTTTCCAGCGGTGGTGCTGGCCGCCTCTCCATGCAGGAGTTAAGATCCCAGGATGTAAATAAACAAGGCC
TCTATACCCCTCAAACCAAAGAGAAACCAACCTTTGGAAAGTTGAGTATAAACAAACCGACATCTGAAAG
AAAAGTCTCGCTATTTGGCAAAAGAACTAGTGGACATGGATCCCGGAATAGTCAACTTGGTATATTTTCC
AGTTCTGAGAAAATCAAGGACCCGAGACCACTTAATGACAAAGCATTCATTCAGCAGTGTATTCGACAAC
TCTGTGAGTTTCTTACAGAAAATGGTTATGCACATAATGTGTCCATGAAATCTCTACAAGCTCCCTCTGT
TAAAGACTTCCTGAAGATCTTCACATTTCTTTATGGCTTCCTGTGCCCCTCATACGAACTTCCTGACACA
AAGTTTGAAGAAGAGGTTCCAAGAATCTTTAAAGACCTTGGGTATCCTTTTGCACTATCCAAAAGCTCCA
TGTACACAGTGGGGGCTCCTCATACATGGCCTCACATTGTGGCAGCCTTAGTTTGGCTAATAGACTGCAT
CAAGATACATACTGCCATGAAAGAAAGCTCACCTTTATTTGATGATGGGCAGCCTTGGGGAGAAGAAACT
GAAGATGGAATTATGCATAATAAGTTGTTTTTGGACTACACCATAAAATGCTATGAGAGTTTTATGAGTG
GTGCCGACAGCTTTGATGAGATGAATGCAGAGCTGCAGTCAAAACTGAAGGATTTATTTAATGTGGATGC
TTTTAAGCTGGAATCATTAGAAGCAAAAAACAGAGCATTGAATGAACAGATTGCAAGATTGGAACAAGAA
AGAGAAAAAGAACCGAATCGTCTAGAGTCGTTGAGAAAACTGAAGGCTTCCTTACAAGGAGATGTTCAAA
AGTATCAGGCATACATGAGCAATTTGGAGTCTCATTCAGCCATTCTTGACCAGAAATTAAATGGTCTCAA
TGAGGAAATTGCTAGAGTAGAACTAGAATGTGAAACAATAAAACAGGAGAACACTCGACTACAGAATATC
ATTGACAACCAGAAGTACTCAGTTGCAGACATTGAGCGAATAAATCATGAAAGAAATGAATTGCAGCAGA
CTATTAATAAATTAACCAAGGACCTGGAAGCTGAACAACAGAAGTTGTGGAATGAGGAGTTAAAATATGC
CAGAGGCAAAGAAGCGATTGAAACACAATTAGCAGAGTATCACAAATTGGCTAGAAAATTAAAACTTATT
CCTAAAGGTGCTGAGAATTCCAAAGGTTATGACTTTGAAATTAAGTTTAATCCCGAGGCTGGTGCCAACT
GCCTTGTCAAATACAGGGCTCAAGTTTATGTACCTCTTAAGGAACTCCTGAATGAAACTGAAGAAGAAAT
TAATAAAGCCCTAAATAAAAAAATGGGTTTGGAGGATACTTTAGAACAATTGAATGCAATGATAACAGAA
AGCAAGAGAAGTGTGAGAACTCTGAAAGAAGAAGTTCAAAAGCTGGATGATCTTTACCAACAAAAAATTA
AGGAAGCAGAGGAAGAGGATGAAAAATGTGCCAGTGAGCTTGAGTCCTTGGAGAAACACAAGCACCTGCT
AGAAAGTACTGTTAACCAGGGGCTCAGTGAAGCTATGAATGAATTAGATGCTGTTCAGCGGGAATACCAA
CTAGTTGTGCAAACCACGACTGAAGAAAGACGAAAAGTGGGAAATAACTTGCAACGTCTGTTAGAGATGG
TTGCTACACATGTTGGGTCTGTAGAGAAACATCTTGAGGAGCAGATTGCTAAAGTTGATAGAGAATATGA
AGAATGCATGTCAGAAGATCTCTCGGAAAATATTAAAGAGATTAGAGATAAGTATGAGAAGAAAGCTACT
CTAATTAAGTCTTCTGAAGAATGAGGCGCGCCTCTAGATAACTGATCATAATCAGCCATACCACATTTGT
AGAGGTTTTACTTGCTTTAAAAAACCTCCCACACCTCCCCCTGAACCTGAAACATAAAATGAATGCAATT
GTTGTTGTTAACTTGTTTATTGCAGCTTATAATGGTTACAAATAAAGCAATAGCATCACAAATTTCACAA
ATAAAGCATTTTTTTCACTGCATTCTAGTTGTGGTTTGTCCAAACTCATCAATGTATCTTAACGCGTAAA
TTGTAAGCGTTAATATTTTGTTAAAATTCGCGTTAAATTTTTGTTAAATCAGCTCATTTTTTAACCAATA
GGCCGAAATCGGCAAAATCCCTTATAAATCAAAAGAATAGACCGAGATAGGGT
[37 nt withheld, positions 4464-4500]
AAAGAACGTGGACTCCAACGTCAAAGG
[49 nt withheld, positions 4528-4576]
T
[91 nt withheld, positions 4578-4668]
G
[124 nt withheld, positions 4670-4793]
CAGGTGGCACTTTTCGGGGAAATGTGCGCGGAACCCCTATTTGTTTATTTTTCTAAATACATTCAAATAT
GTATCCGCTCATGAGACAATAACCCTGATAAATGCTTCAATAATATTGAAAAAGGAAGAGTCCTGAGGCG
GAAAGAACCAGCTGTGGAATGTGTGTCAGTTAGGGTGTGGAAAGTCCCCAGGCTCCCCAGCAGGCAGAAG
TATGCAAAGCATGCATCTCAATTAGTCAGCAACCAGGTGTGGAAAGTCCCCAGGCTCCCCAGCAGGCAGA
AGTATGCAAAGCATGCATCTCAATTAGTCAGCAACCATAGTCCCGCCCCTAACTCCGCCCATCCCGCCCC
TAACTCCGCCCAGTTCCGCCCATTCTCCGCCCCATGGCTGACTAATTTTTTTTATTTATGCAGAGGCCGA
GGCCGCCTCGGCCTCTGAGCTATTCCAGAAGTAGTGAGGAGGCTTTTTTGGAGGCCTAGGCTTTTGCAAA
GATCGATCAAGAGACAGGATGAGGATCGTTTCGCATGATTGAACAAGATGGATTGCACGCAGGTTCTCCG
GCCGCTTGGGTGGAGAGGCTATTCGGCTATGACTGGGCACAACAGACAATCGGCTGCTCTGATGCCGCCG
TGTTCCGGCTGTCAGCGCAGGGGCGCCCGGTTCTTTTTGTCAAGACCGACCTGTCCGGTGCCCTGAATGA
ACTGCAAGACGAGGCAGCGCGGCTATCGTGGCTGGCCACGACGGGCGTTCCTTGCGCAGCTGTGCTCGAC
GTTGTCACTGAAGCGGGAAGGGACTGGCTGCTATTGGGCGAAGTGCCGGGGCAGGATCTCCTGTCATCTC
ACCTTGCTCCTGCCGAGAAAGTATCCATCATGGCTGATGCAATGCGGCGGCTGCATACGCTTGATCCGGC
TACCTGCCCATTCGACCACCAAGCGAAACATCGCATCGAGCGAGCACGTACTCGGATGGAAGCCGGTCTT
GTCGATCAGGATGATCTGGACGAAGAGCATCAGGGGCTCGCGCCAGCCGAACTGTTCGCCAGGCTCAAGG
CGAGCATGCCCGACGGCGAGGATCTCGTCGTGACCCATGGCGATGCCTGCTTGCCGAATATCATGGTGGA
AAATGGCCGCTTTTCTGGATTCATCGACTGTGGCCGGCTGGGTGTGGCGGACCGCTATCAGGACATAGCG
TTGGCTACCCGTGATATTGCTGAAGAGCTTGGCGGCGAATGGGCTGACCGCTTCCTCGTGCTTTACGGTA
TCGCCGCTCCCGATTCGCAGCGCATCGCCTTCTATCGCCTTCTTGACGAGTTCTTCTGAGCGGGACTCTG
GGGTTCGAAATGACCGACCAAGCGACGCCCAACCTGCCATCACGAGATTTCGATTCCACCGCCGCCTTCT
ATGAAAGGTTGGGCTTCGGAATCGTTTTCCGGGACGCCGGCTGGATGATCCTCCAGCGCGGGGATCTCAT
GCTGGAGTTCTTCGCCCACCCTAGGGGGAGGCTAACTGAAACACGGAAGGAGACAATACCGGAAGGAACC
CGCGCTATGACGGCAATAAAAAGACAGAATAAAACGCACGGTGTTGGGTCGTTTGTTCATAAACGCGGGG
TTCGGTCCCAGGGCTGGCACTCTGTCGATACCCCACCGAGACCCCATTGGGGCCAATACGCCCGCGTTTC
TTCCTTTTCCCCACCCCACCCCCCAAGTTCGGGTGAAGGCCCAGGGCTCGCAGCCAACGTCGGGGCGGCA
GGCCCTGCCATAGCCTCAGGTTACTCATATATACTTTAGATTGATTTAAAACTTCATTTTTAATTTAAAA
GGATCTAGGTGAAGATCCTTTTTGATAATCTCATGACCAAAATCCCTTAACGTGAGTTTTCGTTCCACTG
AGCGTCAGACCCCGTAGAAAAGATCAAAGGATCTTCTTGAGATCCTTTTTTTCTGCGCGTAATCTGCTGC
TTGCAAACAAAAAAACCACCGCTACCAGCGGTGGTTTGTTTGCCGGATCAAGAGCTACCAACTCTTTTTC
CGAAGGTAACTGGCTTCAGCAGAGCGCAGATACCAAATACTGTCCTTCTAGTGTAGCCGTAGTTAGGCCA
CCACTTCAAGAACTCTGTAGCACCGCCTACATACCTCGCTCTGCTAATCCTGTTACCAGTGGCTGCTGCC
AGTGGCGATAAGTCGTGTCTTACCGGGTTGGACTCAAGACGATAGTTACCGGATAAGGCGCAGCGGTCGG
GCTGAACGGGGGGTTCGTGCACACAGCCCAGCTTGGAGCGAACGACCTACACCGAACTGAGATACCTACA
GCGTGAGCTATGAGAAAGCGCCACGCTTCCCGAAGGGAGAAAGGCGGACAGGTATCCGGTAAGCGGCAGG
GTCGGAACAGGAGAGCGCACGAGGGAGCTTCCAGGGGGAAACGCCTGGTATCTTTATAGTCCTGTCGGGT
TTCGCCACCTCTGACTTGAGCGTCGATTTTTGTGATGCTCGTCAGGGGGGCGGAGCCTATGGAAAAACGC
CAGCAACGCGGCCTTTTTACGGTTCCTGGCCTTTTGCTGGCCTTTTGCTCACATGTTCTTTCCTGCGTTA
TCCCCTGATTCTGTGGATAACCGTATTACCGCCATGCATTAGTTATTAATAGTAATCAATTACGGGGTCA
TTAGTTCATAGCCCATATATGGAGTTCCGCGTTACATAACTTACGGTAAATGGCCCGCCTGGCTGACCGC
CCAACGACCCCCGCCCATTGACGTCAATAATGACGTATGTTCCCATAGTAACGCCAATAGGGACTTTCCA
TTGACGTCAATGGGTGGAGTATTTACGGTAAACTGCCCACTTGGCAGTACATCAAGTGTATCATATGCCA
AGTACGCCCCCTATTGACGTCAATGACGGTAAATGGCCCGCCTGGCATTATGCCCAGTACATGACCTTAT
GGGACTTTCCTACTTGGCAGTACATCTACGTATTAGTCATCGCTATTACCATGGTGATGCGGTTTTGGCA
GTACATCAATGGGCGTGGATAGCGGTTTGACTCACGGGGATTTCCAAGTCTCCACCCCATTGACGTCA
