>Addgene plasmid #45204 | N-term Hec1 Plk1 FRET sensor c-jun substrate | addgene partial sequence | sequence record 64596 | EGFP-C 5'-CATGGTCCTGCTGGAGTTCGTG-3'
TGAAGGCATGAACGAGCTGTACAAGCGAGCTCAAGCTTCGAATTCAGGCCGGCCAACCATGAAGCGCAGT
TCAGTTTCCAGCGGTGGTGCTGGCCGCCTCTCCATGCAGGAGTTAAGATCCCAGGATGTAAATAAACAAG
GCCTCTACACCCCTCAAACCAAAGAGAAACCAACCTTTGGAAAGTTGAGTATAAACAAACCGACATCTGA
AAGAAAAGTCTCGCTATTTGGCAAAAGAACTAGTGGACATGGATCCCGGAATAGTCAACTTGGTATATTT
TCCAGTTCTGAGAAAATCAAGGACCCGAGACCACTTAATGACAAAGCATTCATTCAGCAGTGTATTCGAC
AACTCTGTGAGTTTCTTACAGAAAATGGTTATGCACATAATGTGTCCATGAAATCTCTACAAGCTCCCTC
TGTTAAAGACTTCCTGAAGATCTTCACATTTCTTTATGGCTTCCTGTGCCCCTCATACGAACTTCCTGAC
ACAAAGTTTGAAGAAGAGGTTCCAAGAATCTTTAAAGACCTTGGGTATCCTTTTGCACTATCCAAAAGCT
CCATGTACACAGTGGGGGCTCCTCATACATGGCCTCACATTGTGGCAGCCTTAGTTTGGCTAATAGACTG
CATCAAGATACATACTGCCATGAAAGAAAGCTCACCTTTATTTGATGATGGGCAGCCTTGGGGAGAAGAA
ACTGAAGATGGAATTATGCATAATAAGTTGTTTTTGGACTACACCATAAAATGCTATGAGAGTTTTATGA
GTGGTGCCGACAGCTTTGATGAGATGAATGCAGAGCTGCAGTCAAAACTGAAGGATTTATTTAATGTGGA
TGCTTTTAAGCTGGAATCATTAGAAGCAAAAAACAGAGCATTGAATGAACAGATTGCAAGATTGGAACAA
GAA
