>Addgene plasmid #45204 | N-term Hec1 Plk1 FRET sensor c-jun substrate | addgene partial sequence | sequence record 64597 | EGFP_N
GCTCCTCGCCCTTGCTCACTCCTCCGGAGCCCTCGGAGGGCAGGAAGGTGGCGTTCAGGGCGTCGTCGGA
TCCTCCTAACTTTTTCACCAAATCTTTTTCTTCGGCTGTTTGCTTAAGTACTACTCTTTGTTCTTGTAAC
ATACCTAATCCCTCGTTAAACAGACCTGTAGTATCGTTAATTTCCACTTTAAAGCCAATGACAAATTTAT
TGTTTTTATCCCAAATGATCTTGATTTCATCTCCGTCTTGTAAAAGGAATTTCGTACCCTGTATCATGCG
GTTATTATTTAAATAGCTCACGTTAGTTCCGGTGTGGCAATACCAAATATCATCTAAACCTTGTGCCGGA
GATTCATACATGCTTTTGCCTACAGCATGCCTCTTTTTGAAAATGAAGCAATGAACTCGAGACAACCTAC
TGTCTTCAATTTTACAATTGCAATCCTCGGATCTACCAATGAAAAATGGATTCACACCTTGCTGAATCTC
CAGGCTTTCTTGAATAATGCTGTCAGGCAATGGTTTTAAAGTTAAAAACCTACCATTACCCTTGGTACCA
GCCTTGTACAGCTCGTCCATGCCGTCGGTGGAGTTGCGGGCCACGGCGCTCTCGTAAACGGTCACCTTGT
TGTAGTCCTTGTCGTGGTTCAGGATCTCGATGCGGTGGTCCACAAAGTGATAGTCGGGCAGCTTCACCGC
CTTCTTGGCCCTGTAGATGGTCTTGAAGTCAACGCGGTGGTGGCCGCCGCCCTCCAGCAGCAGCTTGTGC
TTGACGTCGCCCTTCAGCACGCCGTCGCGCACGTACATCCTCTCGGTGGAGGCGTCCCAGCCGGTGGTCT
TCTTCTGCATCACGGGGCCGTTGGGGGGGAAGTTCTCGCCCTTGAG
